>Addgene plasmid #218645 | pDONR221 FLAG-APEX2-P4C-IRES-mNeonGreen | addgene full sequence | sequence record 432140 | Addgene NGS Result
CTTTCCTGCGTTATCCCCTGATTCTGTGGATAACCGTATTACCGCCTTTGAGTGAGCTGATACCGCTCGC
CGCAGCCGAACGACCGAGCGCAGCGAGTCAGTGAGCGAGGAAGCGGAAGAGCGCCCAATACGCAAACCGC
CTCTCCCCGCGCGTTGGCCGATTCATTAATGCAGCTGGCACGACAGGTTTCCCGACTGGAAAGCGGGCAG
TGAGCGCAACGCAATTAATACGCGTACCGCTAGCCAGGAAGAGTTTGTAGAAACGCAAAAAGGCCATCCG
TCAGGATGGCCTTCTGCTTAGTTTGATGCCTGGCAGTTTATGGCGGGCGTCCTGCCCGCCACCCTCCGGG
CCGTTGCTTCACAACGTTCAAATCCGCTCCCGGCGGATTTGTCCTACTCAGGAGAGCGTTCACCGACAAA
CAACAGATAAAACGAAAGGCCCAGTCTTCCGACTGAGCCTTTCGTTTTATTTGATGCCTGGCAGTTCCCT
ACTCTCGCGTTAACGCTAGCATGGATGTTTTCCCAGTCACGACGTTGTAAAACGACGGCCAGTCTTAAGC
TCGGGCCCCAAATAATGATTTTATTTTGACTGATAGTGACCTGTTCGTTGCAACAAATTGATGAGCAATG
CTTTTTTATAATGCCAACTTTGTACAAAAAAGCAGGCTCCACCATGGACTACAAGGATGACGACGATAAG
GGAAAGTCTTACCCAACTGTGAGTGCTGATTACCAGGACGCCGTTGAGAAGGCGAAGAAGAAGCTCAGAG
GCTTCATCGCTGAGAAGAGATGCGCTCCTCTAATGCTCCGTTTGGCATTCCACTCTGCTGGAACCTTTGA
CAAGGGCACGAAGACCGGTGGACCCTTCGGAACCATCAAGCACCCTGCCGAACTGGCTCACAGCGCTAAC
AACGGTCTTGACATCGCTGTTAGGCTTTTGGAGCCACTCAAGGCGGAGTTCCCTATTTTGAGCTACGCCG
ATTTCTACCAGTTGGCTGGCGTTGTTGCCGTTGAGGTCACGGGTGGACCTAAGGTTCCATTCCACCCTGG
AAGAGAGGACAAGCCTGAGCCACCACCAGAGGGTCGCTTGCCCGATCCCACTAAGGGTTCTGACCATTTG
AGAGATGTGTTTGGCAAAGCTATGGGGCTTACTGACCAAGATATCGTTGCTCTATCTGGGGGTCACACTA
TTGGAGCTGCACACAAGGAGCGTTCTGGATTTGAGGGTCCCTGGACCTCTAATCCTCTTATTTTCGACAA
CTCATACTTCACGGAGTTGTTGAGTGGTGAGAAGGAAGGTCTCCTTCAGCTACCTTCTGACAAGGCTCTT
TTGTCTGACCCTGTATTCCGCCCTCTCGTTGACAAATATGCAGCGGACGAAGATGCCTTCTTTGCTGATT
ACGCTGAGGCTCACCAAAAGCTTTCCGAGCTTGGGTTTGCTGATGCCCTGGAAGTTCTGTTCCAGGGGCC
CTCAAAATATTCCTCCAAGCCATTATTGGATGTGGAATTAAATAAAATCGCTGAAGGATTAGAACTCACT
GCAAAAATTTACAATGAAAAGAGAGGACGCGAATGGTGGTTTAAAGGTTCAAGAAATGAAGCTCGTAAGA
CCCAATGTGAAGAATTGCAAAGAGTATCCAAAGAAATCAATACTCTTCTGCAAAGTGAATCTTTAACGAA
AAGCCAGGTACTTGAAAAGGTTTTAAATTCTATAGAAACATTAGATAAAATTGACAGAGACATTTCTGCC
GAATCCAATTGGTTTCAAAGTACTCTGCAAAAGGAAGTCAGGTTATTTCGAGATCAATTGAAAGATATTT
GCCAATTGGACAAGTATGCCTTTAAATCAACAAAACTTGATGAAATCATCTCTCTGGAAATGGAAGAACA
ATTTCAAAAGATACAAGATCCTGCTGTTCAACAAATTGTCAGGGACTTGCCTTCTCATTGCCACAATGAT
GAAGCAATTTAATGAGTCGACATTAATTAACGCCCCCCCCCCTAACGTTACTGGCCGAAGCCGCTTGGAA
TAAGGCCGGTGTGCGTTTGTCTATATGTTATTTTCCACCATATTGCCGTCTTTTGGCAATGTGAGGGCCC
GGAAACCTGGCCCTGTCTTCTTGACGAGCATTCCTAGGGGTCTTTCCCCTCTCGCCAAAGGAATGCAAGG
TCTGTTGAATGTCGTGAAGGAAGTAGTTCCTCTGGAAGCTTCTTGAAGACAAACAACGTCTGTAGCGACC
CTTTGCAGGCAGCGGAACCCCCCACCTGGCGACAGGTGCCTCTGCGGCCAAAAGCCACGTGTATAAGATA
CACCTGCAAAGGCGGCACAACCCCAGTGCCACGTTGTGAGTTGGATAGTTGTGGAAAGAGTCAAATGGCT
CTCCTCAAGCGTATTCAACAAGGGGCTGAAGGATGCCCAGAAGGTACCCCATTGTATGGGATCTGATCTG
GGGCCTCGGTGCACATGCTTTACATGTATTTAGTCGAGGTTAAAAAAACGTCTAGGCCCCCCGAACCACG
GGGACGTGGTTTTCCTTTGAAAAACACGATGATAATATGGCCACAACCATGGTGAGCAAGGGCGAGGAGG
ATAACATGGCCTCTCTCCCAGCGACACATGAGTTACACATCTTTGGCTCCATCAACGGTGTGGACTTTGA
CATGGTGGGTCAGGGCACCGGCAATCCAAATGATGGTTATGAGGAGTTAAACCTGAAGTCCACCAAGGGT
GACCTCCAGTTCTCCCCCTGGATTCTGGTCCCTCATATCGGGTATGGCTTCCATCAGTACCTGCCCTACC
CTGACGGGATGTCGCCTTTCCAGGCCGCCATGGTAGATGGCTCCGGATACCAAGTCCATCGCACAATGCA
GTTTGAAGATGGTGCCTCCCTTACTGTTAACTACCGCTACACCTACGAGGGAAGCCACATCAAAGGAGAG
GCCCAGGTGAAGGGGACTGGTTTCCCTGCTGACGGTCCTGTGATGACCAACTCGCTGACCGCTGCGGACT
GGTGCAGGTCGAAGAAGACTTACCCCAACGACAAAACCATCATCAGTACCTTTAAGTGGAGTTACACCAC
TGGAAATGGCAAGCGCTACCGGAGCACTGCGCGGACCACCTACACCTTTGCCAAGCCAATGGCGGCTAAC
TATCTGAAGAACCAGCCGATGTACGTGTTCCGTAAGACGGAGCTCAAGCACTCCAAGACCGAGCTCAACT
TCAAGGAGTGGCAAAAGGCCTTTACCGATGTGATGGGCATGGACGAGCTGTACAAGTAGGACCCAGCTTT
CTTGTACAAAGTTGGCATTATAAGAAAGCATTGCTTATCAATTTGTTGCAACGAACAGGTCACTATCAGT
CAAAATAAAATCATTATTTGCCATCCAGCTGATATCCCCTATAGTGAGTCGTATTACATGGTCATAGCTG
TTTCCTGGCAGCTCTGGCCCGTGTCTCAAAATCTCTGATGTTACATTGCACAAGATAAAAATATATCATC
ATGAACAATAAAACTGTCTGCTTACATAAACAGTAATACAAGGGGTGTTATGAGCCATATTCAACGGGAA
ACGTCGAGGCCGCGATTAAATTCCAACATGGATGCTGATTTATATGGGTATAAATGGGCTCGCGATAATG
TCGGGCAATCAGGTGCGACAATCTATCGCTTGTATGGGAAGCCCGATGCGCCAGAGTTGTTTCTGAAACA
TGGCAAAGGTAGCGTTGCCAATGATGTTACAGATGAGATGGTCAGACTAAACTGGCTGACGGAATTTATG
CCTCTTCCGACCATCACCGGCAAACAAACCACCGCTGGTAGCGGTGGTTTTTTTGTTTGCAAGCAGCAGA
TTACGCGCAGAAAAAAAGGATCTCAAGAAGATCCTTTGATCTTTTCTACGGGGTCTGACGCTCAGTGGAA
CGACGCGTAACTCACGTTAAGGGATTTTGGTCATGAGCTTGCGCCGTCCCGTCAAGTCAGCGTAATGCTC
TGCCAGTGTTACAACCAATTAACCAATTCTGATTAGAAAAACTCATCGAGCATCAAATGAAACTGCAATT
TATTCATATCAGGATTATCAATACCATATTTTTGAAAAAGCCGTTTCTGTAATGAAGGAGAAAACTCACC
GAGGCAGTTCCATAGGATGGCAAGATCCTGGTATCGGTCTGCGATTCCGACTCGTCCAACATCAATACAA
CCTATTAATTTCCCCTCGTCAAAAATAAGGTTATCAAGTGAGAAATCACCATGAGTGACGACTGAATCCG
GTGAGAATGGCAAAAGTTTATGCATTTCTTTCCAGACTTGTTCAACAGGCCAGCCATTACGCTCGTCATC
AAAATCACTCGCATCAACCAAACCGTTATTCATTCGTGATTGCGCCTGAGCGAGACGAAATACGCGATCG
CTGTTAAAAGGACAATTACAAACAGGAATCGAATGCAACCGGCGCAGGAACACTGCCAGCGCATCAACAA
TATTTTCACCTGAATCAGGATATTCTTCTAATACCTGGAATGCTGTTTTTCCGGGGATCGCAGTGGTGAG
TAACCATGCATCATCAGGAGTACGGATAAAATGCTTGATGGTCGGAAGAGGCATAAATTCCGTCAGCCAG
TTTAGTCTGACCATCTCATCTGTAACATCATTGGCAACGCTACCTTTGCCATGTTTCAGAAACAACTCTG
GCGCATCGGGCTTCCCATACAATCGATAGATTGTCGCACCTGATTGCCCGACATTATCGCGAGCCCATTT
ATACCCATATAAATCAGCATCCATGTTGGAATTTAATCGCGGCCTGGAGCAAGACGTTTCCCGTTGAATA
TGGCTCATAACACCCCTTGTATTACTGTTTATGTAAGCAGACAGTTTTATTGTTCATGATGATATATTTT
TATCTTGTGCAATGTAACATCAGAGATTTTGAGACACAACGTGGCTTTGTTGAATAAATCGAACTTTTGC
TGAGTTGAAGGATCAGTCATGACCAAAATCCCTTAACGTGAGTTTTCGTTCCACTGAGCGTCAGACCCCG
TAGAAAAGATCAAAGGATCTTCTTGAGATCCTTTTTTTCTGCGCGTAATCTGCTGCTTGCAAACAAAAAA
ACCACCGCTACCAGCGGTGGTTTGTTTGCCGGATCAAGAGCTACCAACTCTTTTTCCGAAGGTAACTGGC
TTCAGCAGAGCGCAGATACCAAATACTGTTCTTCTAGTGTAGCCGTAGTTAGGCCACCACTTCAAGAACT
CTGTAGCACCGCCTACATACCTCGCTCTGCTAATCCTGTTACCAGTGGCTGCTGCCAGTGGCGATAAGTC
GTGTCTTACCGGGTTGGACTCAAGACGATAGTTACCGGATAAGGCGCAGCGGTCGGGCTGAACGGGGGGT
TCGTGCACACAGCCCAGCTTGGAGCGAACGACCTACACCGAACTGAGATACCTACAGCGTGAGCTATGAG
AAAGCGCCACGCTTCCCGAAGGGAGAAAGGCGGACAGGTATCCGGTAAGCGGCAGGGTCGGAACAGGAGA
GCGCACGAGGGAGCTTCCAGGGGGAAACGCCTGGTATCTTTATAGTCCTGTCGGGTTTCGCCACCTCTGA
CTTGAGCGTCGATTTTTGTGATGCTCGTCAGGGGGGCGGAGCCTATGGAAAAACGCCAGCAACGCGGCCT
TTTTACGGTTCCTGGCCTTTTGCTGGCCTTTTGCTCACATGTT
Features (pLannotate 1.2.2; 15 found; start..end, strand, type, name):
    121..213     +  CDS            lacI (fragment): lac repressor; lacI; The lac repressor binds to the lac operator to inhibit transcription in E. coli. This inhibition can be relieved by adding lactose or isopropyl-β-D-thiogalactopyranoside (IPTG).
    268..295     -  terminator     rrnB T2 terminator: transcription terminator T2 from the E. coli rrnB gene
    427..470     +  terminator     rrnB T1 terminator: Escherichia coli rrnB; transcription terminator T1 from the E. coli rrnB gene
    517..553     -  CDS            lacZα (fragment): LacZα fragment of β-galactosidase; lacZ fragment
    569..668     +  protein_bind   attL1: mutant version of attL; recombination site for the Gateway® LR reaction LR Clonase™
    680..703     +  CDS            3xFLAG (fragment): three tandem FLAG® epitope tags
    700..1447    +  CDS            APEX2 (fragment): soybean ascorbate peroxidase, engineered to serve as a monomeric tag for electron microscopy and live-cell proteomics (Lam et al., 2015) more active than the original APEX due to the A134P mutation
   1993..2568    +  misc_feature   IRES2: internal ribosome entry site (IRES) of the encephalomyocarditis virus (EMCV)
   2569..3276    +  CDS            mNeonGreen: mNeonGreen is a basic (constitutively fluorescent) green/yellow fluorescent protein published in 2013, derived from Branchiostoma lanceolatum. It is reported to be a very rapidly-maturing monomer with moderate acid sensitivity.
   3281..3380    -  protein_bind   attL2: mutant version of attL; recombination site for the Gateway® LR reaction LR Clonase™
   3398..3416    -  promoter       T7 promoter: promoter for bacteriophage T7 RNA polymerase
   3550..3796    +  CDS            KanR (fragment): aminoglycoside phosphotransferase; aph(3')-Ia; confers resistance to kanamycin in bacteria or G418 (Geneticin®) in eukaryotes
   3797..3876    -  rep_origin     ori (fragment): high-copy-number ColE1/pMB1/pBR322/pUC origin of replication
   4023..4838    -  CDS            KanR: aminoglycoside phosphotransferase; aph(3')-Ia; confers resistance to kanamycin in bacteria or G418 (Geneticin®) in eukaryotes
   5063..5651    +  rep_origin     ori: high-copy-number ColE1/pMB1/pBR322/pUC origin of replication
