[The description below was written by a language model from this plasmid's Addgene catalogue record and pLannotate feature annotations shown in this document.]
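Description:
pDONR221 FLAG-APEX2-P4C-IRES-mNeonGreen is a Gateway entry clone built on the pDONR221 backbone. It is intended as a shuttling intermediate rather than an expression vector in its own right. It is maintained in E. coli as a high-copy plasmid through a ColE1/pUC-type origin and selected with kanamycin via an aph(3')-Ia resistance gene. The feature table, generated from a 5,713 nt sequencing result, also reports short extra KanR and ori fragments beside the full-length copies. The record does not explain them. rrnB T1 and T2 terminators sit upstream of the cloning region and help insulate it from read-through transcription in bacteria.

The payload lies between attL1 and attL2, so an LR recombination reaction can transfer it in a defined orientation into any compatible destination vector. No eukaryotic promoter is annotated within the cassette, so expression would depend on the promoter supplied by the destination vector. The cassette opens with a FLAG epitope fused to APEX2, the engineered soybean ascorbate peroxidase used for proximity labelling proteomics and electron microscopy. The unannotated stretch between APEX2 and the IRES presumably holds the catalogued insert, the P4C domain of Legionella SidC, which the record describes as a biosensor. An EMCV IRES then drives independent translation of mNeonGreen from the same transcript, so green fluorescence marks cells expressing the untagged-by-fluorophore APEX2-P4C fusion. The associated work concerns spatiotemporal proteomic profiling of cellular responses to NLRP3 agonists, consistent with use of the fusion for proximity labelling at the sites where P4C binds.
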