Addgene plasmid #218645: pDONR221 FLAG-APEX2-P4C-IRES-mNeonGreen
Purpose: Gateway shuttling vector for APEX2-tagged P4C, a P4C biosensor
Depositing lab: Wade Harper. Depositing organization: Harvard Medical School. Publication: Spatiotemporal proteomic profiling of cellular responses to NLRP3 agonists. Hollingsworth LR, Veeraraghavan P, Paulo JA, Harper JW. bioRxiv 2024.04.19.590338 10.1101/2024.04.19.590338.
Backbone
  Vector backbone: pDONR221
  Vector type: Gateway entry
Growth in bacteria
  Bacterial resistance: Kanamycin, 50 μg/mL
  Growth temperature: 37°C
  Growth strain: DH5alpha
  Copy number: High Copy
Gene/Insert
  Gene/Insert name: SidC(P4C)
  Species: Legionella
  Cloning method: Gateway Cloning
  Sequencing primers: 5′ M13-F; 3′ M13-R
Terms and licenses: Academic/Nonprofit Terms; Industry Terms: Not Available to Industry
Depositor comments: Additional data, code, and other details related to this work (Hollingsworth et al. 2024) are available at https://harperlab.pubpub.org/pub/nlrp3/.
How to cite: pDONR221 FLAG-APEX2-P4C-IRES-mNeonGreen was a gift from Wade Harper (Addgene plasmid # 218645 ; http://n2t.net/addgene:218645 ; RRID:Addgene_218645)
